Addgene plasmid #99853: AAV-KrasG12S/sgKras/Cre
Purpose: Expresses Cre-recombinase, a barcoded HDR template to introduce a G12S mutation into the endogenous Kras locus, and a Kras-targeting sgRNA to enhance HDR.
Depositing lab: Monte Winslow. Depositing organization: Stanford University. Publication: Multiplexed in vivo homology-directed repair and tumor barcoding enables parallel quantification of Kras variant oncogenicity. Winters IP, Chiou SH, Paulk NK, McFarland CD, Lalgudi PV, Ma RK, Lisowski L, Connolly AJ, Petrov DA, Kay MA, Winslow MM. Nat Commun. 2017 Dec 12;8(1):2053. doi: 10.1038/s41467-017-01519-y. PubMed 29233960.
Backbone
  Vector backbone: 388-MCS AAV
  Backbone size w/o insert (bp): 5958
  Vector type: Mammalian Expression, AAV, Cre/Lox
Growth in bacteria
  Bacterial resistance: Ampicillin, 100 μg/mL
  Growth temperature: 37°C
  Growth strain: NEB Stable
  Copy number: High Copy
Gene/Insert
  Gene/Insert name: Kras
  gRNA/shRNA sequence: GACTGAGTATAAACTTGTGG
  Species: M. musculus (mouse)
  Insert size (bp): 2014
  Mutation: AvrII site (CAAAGG>CCTAGG), PAM/sgRNA mutations (GACTGAGTATAAACTTGTGGTGG>GACTGAGTATAAACTAGTAGTCG), G12S mutation (GGT>AGT), Barcode = (AGGCAAGAGCGCCTTGACGATA>TGGCAAGTCCGCCCTAACGATC), BsiWI site (CGTGCG>CGTACG)
  Entrez Gene: Kras (a.k.a. K-Ras, K-Ras 2, K-ras, Ki-ras, Kras-2, Kras2, c-K-ras, c-Ki-ras, p21B, ras)
  Cloning method: Restriction Enzyme; 5′ cloning site NcoI, AvrII (not destroyed); 3′ cloning site BsiWI, XhoI (not destroyed)
Terms and licenses: Academic/Nonprofit Terms; Industry Terms: Not Available to Industry
How to cite: AAV-KrasG12S/sgKras/Cre was a gift from Monte Winslow (Addgene plasmid # 99853 ; http://n2t.net/addgene:99853 ; RRID:Addgene_99853)
