[The description below was written by a language model from this plasmid's Addgene catalogue record and pLannotate feature annotations shown in this document.]
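Description:
AAV-KrasG12S/sgKras/Cre is an adeno-associated virus transfer plasmid built on the 388-MCS AAV backbone and designed for in vivo homology-directed repair (HDR) at the mouse Kras locus. It is propagated in E. coli through a high-copy ColE1/pUC-type origin with ampicillin selection (AmpR). The backbone also carries an f1 origin and remnants of lac and pBR322 sequences. AAV2 inverted terminal repeats flank the payload so that it can be packaged into recombinant AAV. The right ITR is annotated in full, while only short fragments are detected on the left, which is common for these repeat-rich, hard-to-sequence elements.

Between the ITRs lie three functional modules. The first is a roughly 2 kb mouse Kras genomic fragment that serves as the HDR template. The annotation software picks up only a short KRAS coding fragment within it, matched to an avian orthologue. This is consistent with a genomic fragment that is mostly non-coding homology sequence around a single exon. The template carries the G12S codon change, silent changes in the PAM and sgRNA target region that prevent re-cutting of the repaired allele, a wobble-position barcode in adjacent codons, and engineered AvrII and BsiWI sites used for cloning. The second module is a human U6 promoter driving a Kras-targeting sgRNA on the S. pyogenes Cas9 scaffold, which creates the break that stimulates HDR. The third is a mouse PGK promoter driving Cre recombinase with a bGH polyadenylation signal.

No Cas9 is encoded, so it must come from the recipient cells or animal. Cre would act on loxP-regulated alleles in the host, although the record does not specify which ones. The barcoded design supports tumour barcoding and parallel quantification of the oncogenicity of Kras variants.
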