Features (pLannotate 1.2.2; 22 found; start..end, strand, type, name):
     12..39      +  repeat_region  AAV2 ITR (fragment): inverted terminal repeat of adeno-associated virus serotype 2 inverted
     68..95      +  repeat_region  AAV2 ITR (fragment): inverted terminal repeat of adeno-associated virus serotype 2 inverted
   1231..1341    +  CDS            KRAS (fragment): RASK_MELGA - Experimental evidence at protein level: Swiss-Prot protein existence level 1. Ras proteins bind GDP/GTP and possess intrinsic GTPase activity. Plays an important role in the regulation of cell proliferation. May play a role in promoting oncogenic events by inducing transcriptional silencing of tumor suppressor genes (TSGs). From Meleagris gallopavo (Wild turkey).
   2226..2466    +  promoter       U6 promoter: RNA polymerase III promoter for human U6 snRNA
   2495..2570    +  misc_RNA       gRNA scaffold: guide RNA scaffold for the Streptococcus pyogenes CRISPR/Cas9 system
   2623..3115    +  promoter       PGK promoter: mouse phosphoglycerate kinase 1 promoter
   3145..4175    +  CDS            Cre (fragment): site-specific recombinase Cre is a site-specific recombinase from bacteriophage P1. Recombination occurs at loxP sequences.
   4209..4415    +  polyA_signal   bGH poly(A) signal: bovine growth hormone polyadenylation signal
   4476..4616    +  repeat_region  AAV2 ITR: inverted terminal repeat of adeno-associated virus serotype 2 inverted
   4651..4808    +  CDS            lacZα (fragment): LacZα fragment of β-galactosidase; lacZ fragment
   4814..4865    -  misc_feature   bom (fragment): basis of mobility region from pBR322
   4884..5339    +  rep_origin     f1 ori (sequence partly withheld): f1 bacteriophage origin of replication; arrow indicates direction of (+) strand synthesis
   5340..5389    -  misc_feature   bom (fragment): basis of mobility region from pBR322
   5491..5526    -  CDS            rop (fragment): Rop protein, which maintains plasmids at low copy number; rop
   5621..5725    +  promoter       AmpR promoter: bla
   5726..6586    +  CDS            AmpR: β-lactamase; bla; confers resistance to ampicillin, carbenicillin, and related antibiotics
   6757..7345    +  rep_origin     ori: high-copy-number ColE1/pMB1/pBR322/pUC origin of replication
   7528..7620    +  CDS            lacI (fragment): lac repressor; lacI; The lac repressor binds to the lac operator to inhibit transcription in E. coli. This inhibition can be relieved by adding lactose or isopropyl-β-D-thiogalactopyranoside (IPTG).
   7633..7654    +  protein_bind   CAP binding site: CAP binding activates transcription in the presence of cAMP. E. coli catabolite activator protein
   7669..7699    +  promoter       lac promoter: promoter for the E. coli lac operon
   7707..7723    +  protein_bind   lac operator: The lac repressor binds to the lac operator to inhibit transcription in E. coli. This inhibition can be relieved by adding lactose or isopropyl-β-D-thiogalactopyranoside (IPTG). lac repressor encoded by lacI
   7760..8       -  misc_feature   MCS (fragment) (across the origin): pUC18/19 multiple cloning site
>Addgene plasmid #99853 | AAV-KrasG12S/sgKras/Cre | addgene full sequence | sequence record 193755 | Addgene NGS Result
CCTGCAGGCAGCTGCGCGCTCGCTCGCTCACTGAGGCCGCCCGGGCGTCGGGCGACCTTTGGTCGCCCGG
CCTCAGTGAGCGAGCGAGCGCGCAGAGAGGGAGTGGCCAACTCCATCACTAGGGGTTCCTGGAGGGGTGG
AGTCGTGACGTAAAGATCTGATATCATCGATCGCGATGCATTAATTAAGCGGCCGCCATGGCAGTTCTTT
TGTATCCATTTGTCTCTTTATCTGCAATAATATATGTTCTACAAGGGAAAGGAGATAAAGTGTATATATT
AATTTTATTTCAAAAATGTTTGGAAAAGCAGACTAGGAAACAACAGTGTTGTATTCAGGGCTGTTAACTG
TATACAGTGCCAGCACTTAGTGCACCTGTTGGGAGTGCAGTGTATTATAAGCAAGGCAGAAGTCACAGAG
GTTACTGAGAAACTCTTTTATGTTCTTTACATTTTTTTTCTTGCCAAAAATAGTCTTTATCTCTGAATTT
CATTCAATTTTATTTCCTTGTACAGAGGTACTGTTTTTAGTACTCAAAGGATTATATGTTAAAATTGATC
TGATCCTATACCAAATATTTAAACCCATTTCCCACAGATAGTTTATAGATTAAAATGCCATCAAATATTA
TCTTTATTTGCTTCATTGCCTAAATATGTCTTTCCCCAGCACAGTGCAGTTTTGACACCAGCTTCGGCTT
CCTATTTTGTTGCCCTTTATTGCAGAACTGCTCTGATGGCTTTAAAACAGTTCTCTGCAGTTGTTGGCTC
CAACACAGATGTTCTTAGGCTACCTAACTTCTAACTTTTAATATCCAGTCAACAAAGAATACCGCAAGGG
TAGGTGTTGGGATAGCTGTCGACAAGCTCATGCGGGTGTGTCCACAGGGTATAGCGTACTATGCAGAATA
TTTGTACTGAGTGAAGTCATGATACATTCCTTTGAGAGCCATTAGCTGCTACAAAACAGTAATCTGGCTG
TTTAGATCAACAAGCTAAATGATAGAAGATGAAAGTACTGGTTTCCATGTATTTTTATTAAGTGTTGATG
AGAAAGTTGTAAGTGACTTACAGGTTACTCTGTACATCTGTAGTCACTGAATTCGGAATATCTTAGAGTT
TTACACACCTAGGTGAGTGTTAAAATATTGATAAAGTTTTTGATAATCTTGTGTGAGACATGTTCTAATT
TAGTTGTATTTTATTATTTTTATTGTAAGGCCTGCTGAAAATGACTGAGTATAAACTAGTAGTCGTTGGA
GCTAGTGGCGTTGGCAAGTCCGCCCTAACGATCCAGCTAATTCAGAATCACTTTGTGGATGAGTATGACC
CTACGATAGAGGTAACGCTGCTCTACAGTCTGCGTACGCTTGTAAAGGACGGCAGCCAGCCGCTTTGAAA
AAGATATCATTTTTATATTTATTAGAAAATTATATTGAAAGTTATTTCAGTTATATGTGATGTCCTTTAG
TTCCAAGGCTTTAAACTGGGTGTTAGGGAACCATAGGTGCAAGAAAGTCCACTTCTCATGAGAGCTCACC
ACAGAGAAAGAAAGTCCACTTCTCATGAGAGCTTACCACAGAGAGTAAGGTCCAAGATGCCATCCGTGCT
TTGTATTTGCATTTTGATAAATAAATTTCATGATTTTGTGAGAGTTAAGAATATAGCTTTGCCTTTGATC
TATTCCTGAAAGGTTTGTTGTTGTTTTATGGGTTTGTTGTTATTGTGTTGTTGTTTGGTGTCTTTTAGGC
AGGGTCTTACTATGCAGCCCTGACCGGCCTAGAACTCAACTATGTAGACCAGACTAGCTCTGAATTCTCA
GAGATCCATCTACCTGCCTCTGCTGCCCAGATGCTGCGATTAAAGATGTACACCACCATGTACAGTGAAA
GTTACTCTTTTGAAAACACTTTATTGTTATAGATTACTTGGAATGTTGATGTGATGAGAAAATTTGATTA
TACTAGGAAAATAGAATCACTTGATGGTTGAGCTTTTTTTTTAAGACTTATTTATTTTATGTAAGTGAGT
ACACTGCTTCTCTCTTCAGACACACCAGAAGAGGGCATCAGATCCCATTAAGATGGCTGTGAGCCACCAT
GTGGTTGCTGGGAATTGAACTCAGGACCTCTGGAAAGGCAGTCAGTGCTCTTTTTTTGTTTAAAGATTTA
TTTATTTTTATGAATACAGTGTCACTGTCTTCATACACACAAGAGCTCGAGCTGTGAGGGCCTATTTCCC
ATGATTCCTTCATATTTGCATATACGATACAAGGCTGTTAGAGAGATAATTGGAATTAATTTGACTGTAA
ACACAAAGATATTAGTACAAAATACGTGACGTAGAAAGTAATAATTTCTTGGGTAGTTTGCAGTTTTAAA
ATTATGTTTTAAAATGGACTATCATATGCTTACCGTAACTTGAAAGTATTTCGATTTCTTGGCTTTATAT
ATCTTGTGGAAAGGACCAAACACCGACTGAGTATAAACTTGTGGGTTTTAGAGCTAGAAATAGCAAGTTA
AAATAAGGCTAGTCCGTTATCAACTTGAAAAAGTGGCACCGAGTCGGTGCTTTTTTGTTTGGCGCGCCTA
TGGCTTAATTAACATGGCGGCCGCATTCTACCGGGTAGGGGAGGCGCTTTTCCCAAGGCAGTCTGGAGCA
TGCGCTTTAGCAGCCCCGCTGGGCACTTGGCGCTACACAAGTGGCCTCTGGCCTCGCACACATTCCACAT
CCACCGGTAGGCGCCAACCGGCTCCGTTCTTTGGTGGCCCCTTCGCGCCACCTTCTACTCCTCCCCTAGT
CAGGAAGTTCCCCCCCGCCCCGCAGCTCGCGTCGTGCAGGACGTGACAAATGGAAGTAGCACGTCTCACT
AGTCTCGTGCAGATGGACAGCACCGCTGAGCAATGGAAGCGGGTAGGCCTTTGGGGCAGCGGCCAATAGC
AGCTTTGCTCCTTCGCTTTCTGGGCTCAGAGGCTGGGAAGGGGTGGGTCCGGGGGCGGGCTCAGGGGCGG
GCTCAGGGGCGGGGCGGGCGCCCGAAGGTCCTCCGGAGGCCCGGCATTCTGCACGCTTCAAAAGCGCACG
TCTGCCGCGCTGTTCTCCTCTTCCTCATCTCCGGGACCCGGGATGCCCAAGAAGAAGAGGAAGGTGTCCA
ATTTACTGACCGTACACCAAAATTTGCCTGCATTACCGGTCGATGCAACGAGTGATGAGGTTCGCAAGAA
CCTGATGGACATGTTCAGGGATCGCCAGGCGTTTTCTGAGCATACCTGGAAAATGCTTCTGTCCGTTTGC
CGGTCGTGGGCGGCATGGTGCAAGTTGAATAACCGGAAATGGTTTCCCGCAGAACCTGAAGATGTTCGCG
ATTATCTTCTATATCTTCAGGCGCGCGGTCTGGCAGTAAAAACTATCCAGCAACATTTGGGCCAGCTAAA
CATGCTTCATCGTCGGTCCGGGCTGCCACGACCAAGTGACAGCAATGCTGTTTCACTGGTTATGCGGCGG
ATCCGAAAAGAAAACGTTGATGCCGGTGAACGTGCAAAACAGGCTCTAGCGTTCGAACGCACTGATTTCG
ACCAGGTTCGTTCACTCATGGAAAATAGCGATCGCTGCCAGGATATACGTAATCTGGCATTTCTGGGGAT
TGCTTATAACACCCTGTTACGTATAGCCGAAATTGCCAGGATCAGGGTTAAAGATATCTCACGTACTGAC
GGTGGGAGAATGTTAATCCATATTGGCAGAACGAAAACGCTGGTTAGCACCGCAGGTGTAGAGAAGGCAC
TTAGCCTGGGGGTAACTAAACTGGTCGAGCGATGGATTTCCGTCTCTGGTGTAGCTGATGATCCGAATAA
CTACCTGTTTTGCCGGGTCAGAAAAAATGGTGTTGCCGCGCCATCTGCCACCAGCCAGCTATCAACTCGC
GCCCTGGAAGGGATTTTTGAAGCAACTCATCGATTGATTTACGGCGCTAAGGATGACTCTGGTCAGAGAT
ACCTGGCCTGGTCTGGACACAGTGCCCGTGTCGGAGCCGCGCGAGATATGGCCCGCGCTGGAGTTTCAAT
ACCGGAGATCATGCAAGCTGGTGGCTGGACCAATGTAAATATTGTCATGAACTATATCCGTAACCTGGAT
AGTGAAACAGGGGCAATGGTGCGCCTGCTGGAAGATGGCGATTAGCCATGTTTAAGGGTTCCTCTAGTGT
ACACGCGTTGTGCCTTCTAGTTGCCAGCCATCTGTTGTTTGCCCCTCCCCCGTGCCTTCCTTGACCCTGG
AAGGTGCCACTCCCACTGTCCTTTCCTAATAAAATGAGGAAATTGCATCGCATTGTCTGAGTAGGTGTCA
TTCTATTCTGGGGGGTGGGGTGGGGCAGGACAGCAAGGGGGAGGATTGGGAAGACAATAGCAGGCATGCT
GGGGAACGCGTGATATCAGATCTGTTACGTAGATAAGTAGCATGGCGGGTTAATCATTAACTACAAGGAA
CCCCTAGTGATGGAGTTGGCCACTCCCTCTCTGCGCGCTCGCTCGCTCACTGAGGCCGGGCGACCAAAGG
TCGCCCGACGCCCGGGCTTTGCCCGGGCGGCCTCAGTGAGCGAGCGAGCGCGCAGCTGCCTGCAGGTCGA
CTCTAGAGGATCCCCGGGTACCGAGCTCGAATTCACTGGCCGTCGTTTTACAACGTCGTGACTGGGAAAA
CCCTGGCGTTACCCAACTTAATCGCCTTGCAGCACATCCCCCTTTCGCCAGCTGGCGTAATAGCGAAGAG
GCCCGCACCGATCGCCCTTCCCAACAGTTGCGCAGCCTGAATGGCGAATGGCGCCTGATGCGGTATTTTC
TCCTTACGCATCTGTGCGGTATTTCACACCGCATA
[95 nt withheld, positions 4866-4960]
T
[46 nt withheld, positions 4962-5007]
C
[141 nt withheld, positions 5009-5149]
CCTTTGACGTTGGAGTCCACGTTCTTT
[37 nt withheld, positions 5177-5213]
ACTCTATCTCGGGCTATTCTTTTGATTTATAAGGGATTTTGCCGATTTCGGTCTATTGGTTAAAAAATGA
GCTGATTTAACAAAAATTTAACGCGAATTTTAACAAAATATTAACGTTTACAATTTTATGGTGCACTCTC
AGTACAATCTGCTCTGATGCCGCATAGTTAAGCCAGCCCCGACACCCGCCAACACCCGCTGACGCGCCCT
GACGGGCTTGTCTGCTCCCGGCATCCGCTTACAGACAAGCTGTGACCGTCTCCGGGAGCTGCATGTGTCA
GAGGTTTTCACCGTCATCACCGAAACGCGCGAGACGAAAGGGCCTCGTGATACGCCTATTTTTATAGGTT
AATGTCATGATAATAATGGTTTCTTAGACGTCAGGTGGCACTTTTCGGGGAAATGTGCGCGGAACCCCTA
TTTGTTTATTTTTCTAAATACATTCAAATATGTATCCGCTCATGAGACAATAACCCTGATAAATGCTTCA
ATAATATTGAAAAAGGAAGAGTATGAGTATTCAACATTTCCGTGTCGCCCTTATTCCCTTTTTTGCGGCA
TTTTGCCTTCCTGTTTTTGCTCACCCAGAAACGCTGGTGAAAGTAAAAGATGCTGAAGATCAGTTGGGTG
CACGAGTGGGTTACATCGAACTGGATCTCAACAGCGGTAAGATCCTTGAGAGTTTTCGCCCCGAAGAACG
TTTTCCAATGATGAGCACTTTTAAAGTTCTGCTATGTGGCGCGGTATTATCCCGTATTGACGCCGGGCAA
GAGCAACTCGGTCGCCGCATACACTATTCTCAGAATGACTTGGTTGAGTACTCACCAGTCACAGAAAAGC
ATCTTACGGATGGCATGACAGTAAGAGAATTATGCAGTGCTGCCATAACCATGAGTGATAACACTGCGGC
CAACTTACTTCTGACAACGATCGGAGGACCGAAGGAGCTAACCGCTTTTTTGCACAACATGGGGGATCAT
GTAACTCGCCTTGATCGTTGGGAACCGGAGCTGAATGAAGCCATACCAAACGACGAGCGTGACACCACGA
TGCCTGTAGCAATGGCAACAACGTTGCGCAAACTATTAACTGGCGAACTACTTACTCTAGCTTCCCGGCA
ACAATTAATAGACTGGATGGAGGCGGATAAAGTTGCAGGACCACTTCTGCGCTCGGCCCTTCCGGCTGGC
TGGTTTATTGCTGATAAATCTGGAGCCGGTGAGCGTGGGTCTCGCGGTATCATTGCAGCACTGGGGCCAG
ATGGTAAGCCCTCCCGTATCGTAGTTATCTACACGACGGGGAGTCAGGCAACTATGGATGAACGAAATAG
ACAGATCGCTGAGATAGGTGCCTCACTGATTAAGTATTGGTAACTGTCAGACCAAGTTTACTCATATATA
CTTTAGATTGATTTAAAACTTCATTTTTAATTTAAAAGGATCTAGGTGAAGATCCTTTTTGATAATCTCA
TGACCAAAATCCCTTAACGTGAGTTTTCGTTCCACTGAGCGTCAGACCCCGTAGAAAAGATCAAAGGATC
TTCTTGAGATCCTTTTTTTCTGCGCGTAATCTGCTGCTTGCAAACAAAAAAACCACCGCTACCAGCGGTG
GTTTGTTTGCCGGATCAAGAGCTACCAACTCTTTTTCCGAAGGTAACTGGCTTCAGCAGAGCGCAGATAC
CAAATACTGTTCTTCTAGTGTAGCCGTAGTTAGGCCACCACTTCAAGAACTCTGTAGCACCGCCTACATA
CCTCGCTCTGCTAATCCTGTTACCAGTGGCTGCTGCCAGTGGCGATAAGTCGTGTCTTACCGGGTTGGAC
TCAAGACGATAGTTACCGGATAAGGCGCAGCGGTCGGGCTGAACGGGGGGTTCGTGCACACAGCCCAGCT
TGGAGCGAACGACCTACACCGAACTGAGATACCTACAGCGTGAGCTATGAGAAAGCGCCACGCTTCCCGA
AGGGAGAAAGGCGGACAGGTATCCGGTAAGCGGCAGGGTCGGAACAGGAGAGCGCACGAGGGAGCTTCCA
GGGGGAAACGCCTGGTATCTTTATAGTCCTGTCGGGTTTCGCCACCTCTGACTTGAGCGTCGATTTTTGT
GATGCTCGTCAGGGGGGCGGAGCCTATGGAAAAACGCCAGCAACGCGGCCTTTTTACGGTTCCTGGCCTT
TTGCTGGCCTTTTGCTCACATGTTCTTTCCTGCGTTATCCCCTGATTCTGTGGATAACCGTATTACCGCC
TTTGAGTGAGCTGATACCGCTCGCCGCAGCCGAACGACCGAGCGCAGCGAGTCAGTGAGCGAGGAAGCGG
AAGAGCGCCCAATACGCAAACCGCCTCTCCCCGCGCGTTGGCCGATTCATTAATGCAGCTGGCACGACAG
GTTTCCCGACTGGAAAGCGGGCAGTGAGCGCAACGCAATTAATGTGAGTTAGCTCACTCATTAGGCACCC
CAGGCTTTACACTTTATGCTTCCGGCTCGTATGTTGTGTGGAATTGTGAGCGGATAACAATTTCACACAG
GAAACAGCTATGACCATGATTACGCCAAGCTTGCATG
